Addgene plasmid #167620: pKP1867
Purpose: Express TonB C18G, R204C.
Depositing lab: Kathleen Postle. Depositing organization: Pennsylvania State University. Publication: Identification of New In Vivo TonB-FepA Rendezvous Sites. Postle K, Kho K, Gresock M, Ghosh J, Larsen R. bioRxiv 2021.12.08.471779 10.1101/2021.12.08.471779.
Backbone
  Vector backbone: pPro33
  Vector type: Bacterial Expression
Growth in bacteria
  Bacterial resistance: Chloramphenicol, 25 μg/mL
  Growth temperature: 37°C
  Growth strain: DH5alpha
  Copy number: High Copy
Gene/Insert
  Gene/Insert name: tonB C18G, R204C
  Species: Escherichia coli
  Mutation: tonB with C18G, R204C mutations
  Cloning method: Restriction Enzyme; 5′ cloning site Unknown (unknown if destroyed)
Terms and licenses: Academic/Nonprofit Terms; Industry Terms: Not Available to Industry
Depositor comments: Parent plasmid is pKP1362 in this collection. Please note that some Genbank listings and Snapgene's ORF recognition software may add additional amino acids to the TonB ORF. Postle and Skare, 1988, PMID: 2839513 demonstrated that the first two Met residues of the open reading frame are not translated and that TonB starts with the third ATG codon. The mutations listed above are numbered based on the functional starting codon.
How to cite: pKP1867 was a gift from Kathleen Postle (Addgene plasmid # 167620 ; http://n2t.net/addgene:167620 ; RRID:Addgene_167620)
