[The description below was written by a language model from this plasmid's Addgene catalogue record and pLannotate feature annotations shown in this document.]
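Description:
pKP1867 is a bacterial expression plasmid built on the pPro33 backbone that carries an Escherichia coli tonB allele with two substitutions, C18G and R204C. It was derived from a parent plasmid, pKP1362, in the same collection. The 6.65 kb sequence record shows an intact chloramphenicol acetyltransferase gene with its cat promoter, which matches the chloramphenicol selection listed. It also shows a complete p15A origin. The catalogue describes the plasmid as high copy, although p15A is generally regarded as a medium-copy origin that is compatible with ColE1-type plasmids. The other backbone annotations are only fragments or remnants: pieces of bla, a partial ColE1-type ori, partial tetracycline resistance elements, IS1 and bom fragments, and an M13 origin. None of these should be assumed to be functional markers.

The tonB coding sequence lies just downstream of a partial pUC-type multiple cloning site and is followed by a 5S rRNA segment and the rrnB T1 and T2 transcription terminators. Upstream, in the opposite orientation, is prpR, the transcriptional regulator of the E. coli propionate catabolism operon. The promoter driving tonB is not annotated in the feature table, but the presence of prpR fits a propionate-regulated expression system.

TonB interacts with outer membrane receptors to drive energy-dependent uptake of iron compounds and cobalamin. C18G replaces a cysteine and R204C introduces one. The specific use of this change is not stated in the record, but the associated study concerns in vivo contact sites between TonB and FepA. The depositor notes that residue numbering begins at the third ATG of the open reading frame, which is the functional start codon. Automated ORF calls may therefore add extra N-terminal residues.
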