Features (pLannotate 1.2.2; 19 found; start..end, strand, type, name):
      6..57      +  misc_feature   MCS (fragment): pUC18/19 multiple cloning site
     93..809     +  CDS            tonB: TONB_ECOLI - Also known as exbA. Experimental evidence at protein level: Swiss-Prot protein existence level 1. Interacts with outer membrane receptor proteins that carry out high-affinity binding and energy dependent uptake into the periplasmic space of specific substrates such as cobalamin, and various iron compounds (such as iron dicitrate, enterochelin, aerobactin, etc.). In the absence of TonB these receptors bind their substrates but do not carry out active transport. TonB also interacts with some colicins and is involved in the energy-dependent, irreversible steps of bacteriophages phi 8
    914..1029    +  ncRNA          5S rRNA: Accession: RF00001 - 5S ribosomal RNA
   1033..1119    +  terminator     rrnB T1 terminator: Escherichia coli rrnB; transcription terminator T1 from the E. coli rrnB gene
   1211..1238    +  terminator     rrnB T2 terminator: transcription terminator T2 from the E. coli rrnB gene
   1257..1348    +  promoter       AmpR promoter: bla
   1349..1468    +  CDS            AmpR (fragment): β-lactamase; bla; confers resistance to ampicillin, carbenicillin, and related antibiotics
   1469..1763    +  CDS            bla(M) (fragment): β-lactamase lacking the signal sequence; bla(M); allows cytosolic expression of β-lactamase
   1806..2186    +  rep_origin     M13 ori (sequence partly withheld): M13 bacteriophage origin of replication; arrow indicates direction of (+) strand synthesis
   2372..2605    +  rep_origin     ori (fragment): high-copy-number ColE1/pMB1/pBR322/pUC origin of replication
   2817..3476    -  CDS            CmR: chloramphenicol acetyltransferase; cat; confers resistance to chloramphenicol
   3477..3579    -  promoter       cat promoter: promoter of the E. coli cat gene encoding chloramphenicol acetyltransferase
   3700..3843    +  mobile_element IS1 (fragment): prokaryotic transposable element IS1
   3845..3866    +  misc_feature   bom (fragment): basis of mobility region from pBR322
   3965..4020    -  rep_origin     RSF ori (fragment): Plasmids containing the RSF 1030 origin of replication can be propagated in E. coli cells that contain additional plasmids with compatible origins.
   4108..4653    -  rep_origin     p15A ori: Plasmids containing the medium-copy-number p15A origin of replication can be propagated in E. coli cells that contain a second plasmid with the ColE1 origin.
   4690..4810    -  CDS            TcR (fragment): tetracycline efflux protein; tet; confers resistance to tetracycline
   4820..4839    +  promoter       tet promoter (fragment): E. coli promoter for tetracycline efflux protein gene
   4842..6425    -  CDS            prpR: PRPR_ECOLI - Also known as yahP. Experimental evidence at protein level: Swiss-Prot protein existence level 1. Involved in the transcriptional regulation of the propionate catabolism operon. From Escherichia coli (strain K12).
>Addgene plasmid #167620 | pKP1867 | addgene full sequence | sequence record 337548 | Addgene NGS Result
CTAGCGAATTCGAGCTCGGTACCCGGGGATCCTCTAGAGTCGACCTGCAGGCATGCAGACCTGGTTTTTC
TACTGAAATGATTATGACTTCAATGACCCTTGATTTACCTCGCCGCTTCCCCTGGCCGACGTTACTTTCG
GTCGGAATTCATGGTGCTGTTGTGGCGGGTCTGCTCTATACCTCGGTACATCAGGTTATTGAACTACCTG
CGCCTGCGCAGCCGATTTCTGTCACGATGGTTACGCCTGCTGATCTCGAACCGCCACAAGCCGTTCAGCC
GCCACCGGAGCCGGTGGTAGAGCCAGAACCGGAACCTGAGCCGATCCCCGAACCGCCAAAAGAAGCACCG
GTGGTCATTGAAAAGCCGAAGCCGAAACCTAAGCCAAAACCGAAGCCGGTGAAAAAGGTACAGGAGCAGC
CAAAACGCGATGTCAAACCCGTAGAGTCGCGTCCGGCATCACCGTTTGAAAATACGGCACCGGCACGCCT
GACATCAAGTACAGCAACGGCTGCAACCAGCAAGCCGGTTACCAGTGTGGCTTCAGGACCACGCGCATTA
AGCCGTAATCAGCCGCAGTATCCGGCTCGAGCACAGGCATTGCGCATTGAAGGGCAGGTTAAAGTTAAAT
TTGACGTTACGCCGGATGGTCGCGTGGATAACGTACAAATCCTCTCAGCCAAGCCTGCGAACATGTTTGA
GTGTGAGGTGAAAAATGCGATGCGCAGATGGCGTTATGAGCCGGGTAAGCCAGGCAGTGGGATTGTGGTG
AATATCCTGTTTAAAATTAACGGCACCACCGAAATTCAGTAAGCAGAAGCATGCAAGCTTGGCTGTTTTG
GCGGATGAGAGAAGATTTTCAGCCTGATACAGATTAAATCAGAACGCAGAAGCGGTCTGATAAAACAGAA
TTTGCCTGGCGGCAGTAGCGCGGTGGTCCCACCTGACCCCATGCCGAACTCAGAAGTGAAACGCCGTAGC
GCCGATGGTAGTGTGGGGTCTCCCCATGCGAGAGTAGGGAACTGCCAGGCATCAAATAAAACGAAAGGCT
CAGTCGAAAGACTGGGCCTTTCGTTTTATCTGTTGTTTGTCGGTGAACGCTCTCCTGAGTAGGACAAATC
CGCCGGGAGCGGATTTGAACGTTGCGAAGCAACGGCCCGGAGGGTGGCGGGCAGGACGCCCGCCATAAAC
TGCCAGGCATCAAATTAAGCAGAAGGCCATCCTGACGGATGGCCTTTTTGCGTTTCTACAAACTCTTTTG
TTTATTTTTCTAAATACATTCAAATATGTATCCGCTCATGAGACAATAACCCTGATAAATGCTTCAATAA
TATTGAAAAAGGAAGAGTATGAGTATTCAACATTTCCGTGTCGCCCTTATTCCCTTTTTTGCGGCATTTT
GCCTTCCTGTTTTTGCTCACCCAGAAACGCTGGTGAAAGTAAAAGATGCTGAAGATCAGTTGGGTGCAGC
AAACTATTAACTGGCGAACTACTTACTCTAGCTTCCCGGCAACAATTAATAGACTGGATGGAGGCGGATA
AAGTTGCAGGACCACTTCTGCGCTCGGCCCTTCCGGCTGGCTGGTTTATTGCTGATAAATCTGGAGCCGG
TGAGCGTGGGTCTCGCGGTATCATTGCAGCACTGGGGCCAGATGGTAAGCCCTCCCGTATCGTAGTTATC
TACACGACGGGGAGTCAGGCAACTATGGATGAACGAAATAGACAGATCGCTGAGATAGGTGCCTCACTGA
TTAAGCATTGGTAACTGTCAGACCAAGTTTACTCATATATACTTTAGATTGATT
[125 nt withheld, positions 1805-1929]
C
[141 nt withheld, positions 1931-2071]
CCTTTGACGTTGGAGTCCACGTTCTTT
[37 nt withheld, positions 2099-2135]
ACCCTATCTCGGGCTATTCTTTTGATTTATAAGGGATTTTGCCGATTTCGGCCTATTGGTTAAAAAATGA
GCTGATTTAACAAAAATTTAACGCGAATTTTAACAAAATATTAACGTTTACAATTTAAAAGGATCTAGGT
GAAGATCCTTTTTGATAATCTCATGACCAAAATCCCTTAACGTGAGTTTTCGTTCCACTGAGCGTCAGAC
CCCGTAGAAAAGATCAAAGGATCTTCTTGAGATCCTTTTTTTCTGCGCGTAATCTGCTGCTTGCAAACAA
AAAAACCACCGCTACCAGCGGTGGTTTGTTTGCCGGATCAAGAGCTACCAACTCTTTTTCCGAAGGTAAC
TGGCTTCAGCAGAGCGCAGATACCAAATACTGTCCTTCTAGTGTAGCCGTAGTTAGGCCACCACTTCAAG
AACTCTGTAGCACCGCCTACATACCTCGCTCTGCTAATCCTGTTACCAGTCAGGCATTTGAGAAGCACAC
GGTCACACTGCTTCCGGTAGTCAATAAACCGGTAAACCAGCAATAGACATAAGCGGCTATTTAACGACCC
TGCCCTGAACCGACGACCGGGTCGAATTTGCTTTCGAATTTCTGCCATTCATCCGCTTATTATCACTTAT
TCAGGCGTAGCAACCAGGCGTTTAAGGGCACCAATAACTGCCTTAAAAAAATTACGCCCCGCCCTGCCAC
TCATCGCAGTACTGTTGTAATTCATTAAGCATTCTGCCGACATGGAAGCCATCACAAACGGCATGATGAA
CCTGAATCGCCAGCGGCATCAGCACCTTGTCGCCTTGCGTATAATATTTGCCCATGGTGAAAACGGGGGC
GAAGAAGTTGTCCATATTGGCCACGTTTAAATCAAAACTGGTGAAACTCACCCAGGGATTGGCTGAGACG
AAAAACATATTCTCAATAAACCCTTTAGGGAAATAGGCCAGGTTTTCACCGTAACACGCCACATCTTGCG
AATATATGTGTAGAAACTGCCGGAAATCGTCGTGGTATTCACTCCAGAGCGATGAAAACGTTTCAGTTTG
CTCATGGAAAACGGTGTAACAAGGGTGAACACTATCCCATATCACCAGCTCACCGTCTTTCATTGCCATA
CGGAATTCCGGATGAGCATTCATCAGGCGGGCAAGAATGTGAATAAAGGCCGGATAAAACTTGTGCTTAT
TTTTCTTTACGGTCTTTAAAAAGGCCGTAATATCCAGCTGAACGGTCTGGTTATAGGTACATTGAGCAAC
TGACTGAAATGCCTCAAAATGTTCTTTACGATGCCATTGGGATATATCAACGGTGGTATATCCAGTGATT
TTTTTCTCCATTTTAGCTTCCTTAGCTCCTGAAAATCTCGATAACTCAAAAAATACGCCCGGTAGTGATC
TTATTTCATTATGGTGAAAGTTGGAACCTCTTACGTGCCGATCAACGTCTCATTTTCGCCAAAAGTTGGC
CCAGGGCTTCCCGGTATCAACAGGGACACCAGGATTTATTTATTCTGCGAAGTGATCTTCCGTCACAGGT
ATTTATTCGGCGCAAAGTGCGTCGGGTGATGCTGCCAACTTACTGATTTAGTGTATGATGGTGTTTTTGA
GGTGCTCCAGTGGCTTCTGTTTCTATCAGCTGTCCCTCCTGTTCAGCTACTGACGGGGTGGTGCGTAACG
GCAAAAGCACCGCCGGACATCAGCGCTAGTAGCGGAGTGTATACTGGCTTACTATGTTGGCACTGATGAG
GGTGTCAGTGAAGTGCTTCATGTGGCAGGAGAAAAAAGGCTGCACCGGTGCGTCAGCAGAATATGTGATA
CAGGATATATTCCGCTTCCTCGCTCACTGACTCGCTACGCTCGGTCGTTCGACTGCGGCGAGCGGAAATG
GCTTACGAACGGGGCGGAGATTTCCTGGAAGATGCCAGGAAGATACTTAACAGGGAAGTGAGAGGGCCGC
GGCAAAGCCGTTTTTCCATAGGCTCCGCCCCCCTGACAAGCATCACGAAATCTGACGCTCAAATCAGTGG
TGGCGAAACCCGACAGGACTATAAAGATACCAGGCGTTTCCCCCTGGCGGCTCCCTCGTGCGCTCTCCTG
TTCCTGCCTTTCGGTTTACCGGTGTCATTCCGCTGTTATGGCCGCGTTTGTCTCATTCCACGCCTGACAC
TCAGTTCCGGGTAGGCAGTTCGCTCCAAGCTGGACTGTATGCACGAACCCCCCGTTCAGTCCGACCGCTG
CGCCTTATCCGGTAACTATCGTCTTGAGTCCAACCCGGAAAGACATGCAAAAGCACCACTGGCAGCAGCC
ACTGGTAATTGATTTAGAGGAGTTAGTCTTGAAGTCATGCGCCGGTTAAGGCTAAACTGAAAGGACAAGT
TTTGGTGACTGCGCTCCTCCAAGCCAGTTACCTCGGTTCAAAGAGTTGGTAGCTCAGAGAACCTTCGAAA
AACCGCCCTGCAAGGCGGTTTTTTCGTTTTCAGAGCAAGAGATTACGCGCAGACCAAAACGATCTCAAGA
AGATCATCTTATTAATCAGATAAAATATTTCTAGGCTCATGAGCCCGAAGTGGCGAGCCCGATCTTCCCC
ATCGGTGATGTCGGCGATATAGGCGCCAGCAACCGCACCTGTGGCGCCGGTGATGCCGGCCACGATGCGT
CCGGCGTAGAGGATCTGCTCATGTTTGACAGCTTATCATCGATTCAGCTTTTCAGCCGCCGCCAGAACGT
CGTCCGGCTGATGCCTAAATAATTCGCCGCTGCTGTTTTATCGCCATTAAATTTCTCCAGTGCCTGTTGT
GGTGTCAGTAAGCGTGGAGCGGGAGTTTTCGCCGACTCGCGCGCCAGTTCCGGCAGTAGCAGCTGCAAAA
ATTGCGGCGTTAAATCCGGCGTCGGTTCCACACTTAAAAATAGCGCCAGTCGCTCCATCATATTGCGCAG
TTCACGAATATTGCCCGGCCAGTCGTAGTGCACCAGCACGGTTTCGCTTGCCTGTAATCCCTGGCGTAAT
GCGGCAGAAAACGGGGTGGAGAGCGCCGCCAGAGACACTTTCAAAAAGCTTTCCGCCAGTGGCAGAATAT
CCGCCACCCGCTCGCGCAGTGGTGGCAATTGCAGACGCAAAATACTCAGCCGATAAAACAGGTCACGGCG
AAACTGCCCTTGCCGCATATCTTCTTCCAGATTGCAGTGAGTGGCGCTAATGACCCGCACATCCACCGGA
ACAGGCTGATGCCCGCCGACGCGGGTGACCTCTTTTTCTTCCAGCACCCGCAGCAGCCGGGTCTGCAACG
GCAGCGGCATTTCGCCAATCTCATCGAGAAACAGCGTACCTCCGTGGGCGATTTCAAACAGCCCGGCGCG
ACCGCCGCGTCGCGAGCCGGTAAACGCCCCTTCCTCATAGCCAAACAGTTCTGCTTCCAGCAGCGATTCG
GCAATCGCCCCGCAGTTGACTGCAACAAACGGATGCGACTTTTTGCCCTGTCGCGCATCGTGGCGGGCAA
AATATTCCCGATGAATCGCCTGGGCCGCCAGCTCTTTGCCCGTCCCCGTTTCCCCCTCAATCAACACCGC
TGCACTGGAGCGGGCATACAGCAAAATAGTCTGCCGTACTTGTTCCATCTGTGGTGATTGACCGAGCATA
TCGCCCAGCACGTAACGAGTTCTCAGGGCGTTGCGGGTGGCATCGTGAGTGTTATGGCGTAACGACATGC
GCGTCATATCCAGCGCATCGCTGAACGCCTGGCGCACGGTGGCGGCGGAATAGATAAAAATTCCGGTCAT
TCCGGCTTCTTCTGCCAGATCGGTAATCAGCCCCGCGCCGACCACCGCTTCGGTGCCGTTAGCTTTTAGC
TCGTTAATCTGCCCGCGTGCGTCTTCTTCGGTAATGTAGCTACGTTGATCGAGGCGCAAATTAAAGGTTT
TTTGAAACGCCACCAGTGCCGGAATAGTTTCCTGATAAGTGACAACGCCGATAGAAGAGGTGAGTTTTCC
GGCTTTTGCCAGTGCCTGTAACACATCGTAGCCGCTCGGTTTAATCAAAATAACTGGCACTGACAGGCGG
CTTTTCAGGTACGCGCCGTTAGATCCAGCGGCGATGATGGCGTCACAGCGTTCGTTTGCCAGTTTCTTGT
GGATGTAGGTCACCGCTTTTTCAAAGCCAAGCTGGATAGGGGTAATGTTCGCCAGGTGATCAAACTCGAG
GCTGATATCGCGAAACAGCTCGAACAGGCGCGTTACAGATACCGTCCAGATAACCGGTTTGTCGTCATTA
AGCCGTGGTGGATGTGCCATAGCGCACCGCAAAGTTAAGAAACCGAATATTGGGTTTAGTCTTGTTTCAT
AATTGTTGCAATGAAACGCGGTGAAACATTGCCTGAAACGTTAACTGAAACGCATATTTGCGGATTAGTT
CATGACTTTATCTCTAACAAATTGAAATTAAACATTTAATTTTATTAAGGCAATTGTGGCACACCCCTTG
CTTTGTCTTTATCAACGCAAATAACAAGTTGATAACAAG
